Addgene plasmid #71057: pFOSGE_COF4H07
Purpose: Gateway entry clone
Depositing lab: Alexander Stark. Depositing organization: Research Institute of Molecular Pathology (IMP). Publication: Transcriptional regulators form diverse groups with context-dependent regulatory functions. Stampfel G, Kazmar T, Frank O, Wienerroither S, Reiter F, Stark A. Nature. 2015 Nov 9. doi: 10.1038/nature15545. PubMed 26550828.
Backbone
  Vector backbone: pDONR221
  Backbone manufacturer: Invitrogen
  Backbone size w/o insert (bp): 4762
  Vector type: Gateway entry vector
Growth in bacteria
  Bacterial resistance: Kanamycin, 50 μg/mL
  Growth temperature: 37°C
  Growth strain: DH5alpha
  Copy number: High Copy
Gene/Insert
  Gene/Insert name: CG13795 (alt names: FBgn0031937; CG13795, FBtr0300709)
  Species: D. melanogaster (fly)
  Insert size (bp): 1782
  Entrez Gene: CG13795 (a.k.a. Dmel_CG13795, CT33284, Dmel\CG13795)
  Cloning method: Gateway Cloning
  Sequencing primers: 5′ M13-F20; 3′ M13R
Terms and licenses: Academic/Nonprofit Terms; Industry Terms: Not Available to Industry
How to cite: pFOSGE_COF4H07 was a gift from Alexander Stark (Addgene plasmid # 71057 ; http://n2t.net/addgene:71057 ; RRID:Addgene_71057)
