[The description below was written by a language model from this plasmid's Addgene catalogue record.]
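Description:
pFOSGE_COF4H07 is a Gateway entry clone built on the pDONR221 donor backbone, carrying the Drosophila melanogaster gene CG13795 (FlyBase gene FBgn0031937, transcript FBtr0300709) as an insert of about 1.8 kb. It is a high-copy bacterial plasmid maintained in standard E. coli cloning strains under kanamycin selection. The insert was introduced by Gateway recombination. In a pDONR221-derived entry clone, this normally means that the BP reaction has replaced the donor vector's counter-selectable cassette with the gene of interest, leaving it flanked by attL recombination sites. No feature table is provided, so the exact site configuration, insert boundaries, and the presence or absence of a stop codon cannot be confirmed. M13 forward and reverse primer sites flanking the insert are listed for sequence verification.

As an entry vector, the plasmid has no promoter intended to drive expression of the insert in fly or other eukaryotic cells, and the record lists no tags or reporters. Its role is to act as a shuttle. An LR recombination reaction can transfer the CG13795 sequence in a defined orientation into any compatible destination vector, which then supplies the promoter, fusion partners, and host-specific elements. The associated publication examined how transcriptional regulators fall into diverse groups with context-dependent regulatory functions, and the systematic clone name suggests the plasmid belongs to a larger collection of entry clones. The record does not state which destination vectors or assays this particular clone was used with, nor does it describe the function of CG13795.
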