>Addgene plasmid #71057 | pFOSGE_COF4H07 | depositor partial sequence | sequence record 126999 | insert
ATGGTATATGAAACATCGTATGATACCGGGCATAAACCCTTTTCCCCCGATCTGAATCGAGGAAAATGGG
ATAAGCCAACGGACTTTATGTTCGCCTGCTTTGGATTAGCCTTGAAGTTGGATGTCTTTGTGGCATCGTT
TTGGATGTTCTTCGACATGGGCATTCTTGGAATACTGCCGTACTTTGTATATATGTCCATTTACTTGGTT
CCCATCATGGTCATTCACTCCTTCATGGGTCAGTTCTCCAGCAGTGGATTCATCTCCGTCTTTCGCCTGT
CGCCTTTCTTTAAAGGCATGGGATATGTGAGTGGATTTTTAACTATCTCCATGCTAATTTACTATAGCAT
TTTTGCTGCGGTTCCACTTCTGTTCATAATAAACTCATTTCGACCCACTTTACCTTGGAGCTGTGAGGGC
TTGAGTTCTTGGCACAATGGAAGTGCAACGCTATCTAGTTCTTGTAATAAGACACTGATCTTGGAGGACT
TTTCGGAATACAACAGATCTCACCAGCTGCTCCATGTACCATCCGTGCTCTATTTTCAAAATCACTATGA
TAGCATGCAACAGGATGCGGTTCCGGATTGGTATAAGGATTACGAGTTGTCTTGGCATTTTGTTGGCCTA
TTCGCAATCATTTGGGTTGTGATTGCATTTATTTTTTATAAATTCTCAGAGACGGCCAAGTTTGGAAAAC
TTATACGCTGCATGGTGATTGTTACCCTGGTTCTTCTTTTAGTGTGCTTTGTGCGATTCCTGTTCCTTCC
GGGAGCTCTTAACGGGCTCCACAGATATGTGACTCCAAAGGCAAGTGACATGGCCATGGGAGTAGTGTCC
ACATTCATCATGGTTCTTCATGCATTCGGAGCTGGTTGGGGCAGTGTAATAACTCTGTCCAGTTTCAACG
GTTTCAAGACTGACATCATGTCGTATAGTTGGATTATTTCCTTTGGACAGATCTTCATTTATATCATGTT
TGGCATGGTTTCCTTTATGCTGGAACACTACTTTAATGAACTATCCGATGTTGATGATAACGGACATGTT
TTGAGCCATTGGCTGCTATATTTGTCAAGTGCTTCTGCCTTGTCCACAATGGCTTGGCCAAACCTATGGA
CTTTTATATACTATTCTATGCTTTTAATTGCTGCTCTAATTGTGATGACGACGCAAATCTTCACGGTTTT
GCAAAGTTTGTTTGATGAGTTCGAAGTACTTAGAGTGAGAAAACAAGAGGTGACCTTTGGGCTAATTGGA
GGTATTGCACTCTGCTCCTTTTACTTTTGCACCAATCATGGCATTATTTTCTTTTCGGCCTTGGGTCTTG
ATGCCATTTTCTCACATAGTTTGCTGCACTTACTGCTCCTTTTGGTGGTTTTGTGGATCTATGGTCGCGA
ACGATTCCAGCGAGATATTGAGTTCATGTTGGGCCAGCCCTTTGCCTCCTGGAAGGTTTTCATACTCCGC
TTTATAGCTCCAATAATTTTAGTCATTTGTCTGCTCGCGGGAATTGCTCTGTCCATATCGGAGCACTCTT
ATTCCACAACAGTGGTCTTCGTGATGTCAATTGTCCTCGTGGTTTTGCCCATTCTGGCCATTCCTGGATA
TGGATTTTACTACCTCTACCAGAGCACGGGCACCTTTTGCGAACGCTTTAAACGCACCTGCCGACCCACC
GATTGGTATCCGGTTGAGATGGAGCACCGCCAGCAGTACGAGGAAGCTGTGGACAACACGGAGATGACCC
ACCAACTCTTCGAGGTTACTGAGGAGGTCAAC
