>Addgene plasmid #71057 | pFOSGE_COF4H07 | addgene partial sequence | sequence record 131725 | M13-F20 5'-TGTAAAACGACGGCCAGT-3'
ATTTTGACTGATAGTGACCTGTTCGTTGCAACAAATTGATGAGCAATGCTTTTTTATAATGCCAACTTTG
TACAAAAAAGCAGGCTTCATGGTATATGAAACATCGTATGATACCGGGCATAAACCCTTTTCCCCCGATC
TGAATCGAGGAAAATGGGATAAGCCAACGGACTTTATGTTCGCCTGCTTTGGATTAGCCTTGAAGTTGGA
TGTCTTTGTGGCATCGTTTTGGATGTTCTTCGACATGGGCATTCTTGGAATACTGCCGTACTTTGTATAT
ATGTCCATTTACTTGGTTCCCATCATGGTCATTCACTCCTTCATGGGTCAGTTCTCCAGCAGTGGATTCA
TCTCCGTCTTTCGCCTGTCGCCTTTCTTTAAAGGCATGGGATATGTGAGTGGATTTTTAACTATCTCCAT
GCTAATTTACTATAGCATTTTTGCTGCGGTTCCACTTCTGTTCATAATAAACTCATTTCGACCCACTTTA
CCTTGGAGCTGTGAGGGCTTGAGTTCTTGGCACAATGGAAGTGCAACGCTATCTAGTTCTTGTAATAAGA
CACTGATCTTGGAGGACTTTTCGGAATACAACAGATCTCACCAGCTGCTCCATGTACCATCCGTGCTCTA
TTTTCAAAATCACTATGATAGCATGCAACAGGATGCGGTTCCGGATTGGTATAAGGATTACGAGTTGTCT
TGGCATTTTGTTGGCCTATTCGCAATCATTTGGGTTGTGATTGCATTTATTTT
