>Addgene plasmid #71057 | pFOSGE_COF4H07 | addgene partial sequence | sequence record 131726 | M13-Rev 5'-CAGGAAACAGCTATGACC-3'
AATGCTTTCTTATAATGCCAACTTTGTACAAGAAAGCTGGGTCGTTGACCTCCTCAGTAACCTCGAAGAG
TTGGTGGGTCATCTCCGTGTTGTCCACAGCTTCCTCGTACTGCTGGCGGTGCTCCATCTCAACCGGATAC
CAATCGGTGGGTCGGCAGGTGCGTTTAAAGCGTTCGCAAAAGGTGCCCGTGCTCTGGTAGAGGTAGTAAA
ATCCATATCCAGGAATGGCCAGAATGGGCAAAACCACGAGGACAATTGACATCACGAAGACCACTGTTGT
GGAATAAGAGTGCTCCGATATGGACAGAGCAATTCCCGCGAGCAGACAAATGACTAAAATTATTGGAGCT
ATAAAGCGGAGTATGAAAACCTTCCAGGAGGCAAAGGGCTGGCCCAACATGAACTCAATATCTCGCTGGA
ATCGTTCGCGACCATA
